Addgene plasmid #216528: pTwist-SARS-CoV-2 Spike-deltaC18 P521S (TCA)
Purpose: Encodes SARS-CoV-2 spike P521S for pseudovirus production
Depositing lab: Alejandro Balazs. Depositing organization: Massachusetts General Hospital. Publication: Ongoing evolution of SARS-CoV-2 drives escape from mRNA vaccine-induced humoral immunity. Roederer AL, Cao Y, Denis KS, Sheehan ML, Li CJ, Lam EC, Gregory DJ, Poznansky MC, Iafrate AJ, Canaday DH, Gravenstein S, Garcia-Beltran WF, Balazs AB. medRxiv [Preprint]. 2024 Mar 7:2024.03.05.24303815. doi: 10.1101/2024.03.05.24303815. PubMed 38496628.
Backbone
  Vector backbone: pTwist-CMV-BetaGlobin-WPRE-Neo
  Backbone manufacturer: Twist
  Vector type: Mammalian Expression
Growth in bacteria
  Bacterial resistance: Ampicillin, 100 μg/mL
  Growth temperature: 37°C
  Growth strain: DH5alpha
  Copy number: High Copy
Gene/Insert
  Gene/Insert name: SARS-CoV-2 Spike P521S
  Species: Severe acute respiratory syndrome coronavirus 2
  Mutation: P521S
  Entrez Gene: S (a.k.a. GU280_gp02, spike glycoprotein)
  Promoter: CAG
  Cloning method: Ligation Independent Cloning
Terms and licenses: Academic/Nonprofit Terms; Industry Terms: Not Available to Industry
Depositor comments: Please visit https://www.medrxiv.org/content/10.1101/2024.03.05.24303815v1 for medRxiv preprint.
How to cite: pTwist-SARS-CoV-2 Spike-deltaC18 P521S (TCA) was a gift from Alejandro Balazs (Addgene plasmid # 216528 ; http://n2t.net/addgene:216528 ; RRID:Addgene_216528)
