[The description below was written by a language model from this plasmid's Addgene catalogue record and pLannotate feature annotations shown in this document.]
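Description:
pTwist-SARS-CoV-2 Spike-deltaC18 P521S (TCA) is a mammalian expression plasmid of about 10.5 kb built on the Twist pTwist-CMV-BetaGlobin-WPRE-Neo backbone. It is made to supply a mutant SARS-CoV-2 spike glycoprotein for pseudovirus production. It replicates in E. coli from a high-copy ColE1/pUC-type origin and is selected with ampicillin through the β-lactamase gene. A separate cassette, made up of the SV40 early promoter, neo and the bGH polyadenylation signal, would allow G418 selection of mammalian cells. The two cassettes are bracketed by bacterial rrnG and T7 terminators and short β-globin insulator elements, which isolate the transcription units from one another.

The payload is a spike coding sequence of roughly 3.8 kb carrying the P521S substitution. The "TCA" in the name presumably indicates the serine codon used. The "deltaC18" label points to removal of the last 18 residues of the cytoplasmic tail, a truncation commonly used to improve spike incorporation into lentiviral or other pseudotyped particles, although the catalogue mutation field lists only P521S.

The annotated features place a CMV enhancer and CMV promoter elements upstream of the gene, followed by a truncated human β-globin intron that aids mRNA processing. A WPRE and an SV40 poly(A) signal sit downstream to boost transcript stability and expression. The catalogue entry lists the promoter as CAG, whereas the backbone name and the feature table indicate a CMV enhancer/promoter with a β-globin intron, so the record is not fully consistent on this point.

The plasmid is typically co-transfected with packaging and reporter constructs to produce spike-pseudotyped virus. The associated work used such particles to study how spike evolution affects escape from vaccine-induced antibody neutralisation.
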