Features (pLannotate 1.2.2; 21 found; start..end, strand, type, name):
    228..279     -  promoter       CMVd2 promoter: truncated human cytomegalovirus (CMV) immediate early promoter that yields moderately reduced expression relative to the full-length promoter
    342..359     +  promoter       CMV promoter (fragment): human cytomegalovirus (CMV) immediate early promoter
    432..735     -  enhancer       CMV enhancer: human cytomegalovirus immediate early enhancer
    816..864     +  polyA_signal   poly(A) signal: synthetic polyadenylation signal
    882..928     +  terminator     T7 terminator: transcription terminator for bacteriophage T7 RNA polymerase
    933..1004    -  misc_feature   5' β-globin insulator: insulator upstream of the human β-globin locus (Farrell et al., 2002)
   1156..1292    -  terminator     rrnG terminator: transcription terminator from the E. coli ribosomal RNA rrnG operon (Albrechtsen et al., 1991)
   1305..2165    -  CDS            AmpR: β-lactamase; bla; confers resistance to ampicillin, carbenicillin, and related antibiotics
   2675..2739    +  CDS            bla(M) (fragment): β-lactamase lacking the signal sequence; bla(M); allows cytosolic expression of β-lactamase
   2911..3499    +  rep_origin     ori: high-copy-number ColE1/pMB1/pBR322/pUC origin of replication
   3695..3919    -  polyA_signal   bGH poly(A) signal: bovine growth hormone polyadenylation signal
   3933..4724    -  CDS            neo: KKA2_KLEPN - Also known as kan, nptII. Experimental evidence at protein level: Swiss-Prot protein existence level 1. Resistance to kanamycin, neomycin, paromomycin, ribostamycin, butirosin and gentamicin B. From Klebsiella pneumoniae.
   4738..4934    -  promoter       SV40 promoter: SV40 early promoter
   4979..5050    -  misc_feature   3' β-globin insulator: insulator downstream of the human β-globin locus (Farrell et al., 2002)
   5095..5231    -  terminator     rrnG terminator: transcription terminator from the E. coli ribosomal RNA rrnG operon (Albrechtsen et al., 1991)
   5261..5307    -  terminator     T7 terminator: transcription terminator for bacteriophage T7 RNA polymerase
   5330..5399    +  CDS            large T antigen (fragment): large T antigen from SV40 (simian virus 40)
   5422..5543    +  polyA_signal   SV40 poly(A) signal: SV40 polyadenylation signal
   5596..6184    -  misc_feature   WPRE: woodchuck hepatitis virus posttranscriptional regulatory element
   6258..10022   -  CDS            S: SPIKE_SARS2 - Experimental evidence at protein level: Swiss-Prot protein existence level 1. [Spike glycoprotein]: May down-regulate host tetherin (BST2) by lysosomal degradation, thereby counteracting its antiviral activity. From Severe acute respiratory syndrome coronavirus 2 (2019-nCoV) (SARS-CoV-2).
  10081..94      -  intron         β-globin intron (across the origin): internally truncated intron from human β-globin
>Addgene plasmid #216528 | pTwist-SARS-CoV-2 Spike-deltaC18 P521S (TCA) | addgene full sequence | sequence record 429934 | Addgene NGS Result
ATATGTGTACCCTGTTACTTCTCCCCTTCCTATGACATGAACTTAACCATAGAAAAGAAGGGGAAAGAAA
ACATCAAGGGTCCCATAGACTCACCCTGAAGTTCTCAGGATCCGAGCTCGGTACCACATGTAAGCTTCGA
GGGGAGGCTGGATCGGTCCCGGTGTCTTCTATGGAGGTCAAAACAGCGTGGATGGCGTCTCCAGGCGATC
TGACGGTTCACTAAACCAGCTCTGCTTATATAGACCTCCCACCGTACACGCCTACCGCCCATTTGCGTCA
ATGGGGCGGAGTTGTTACGACATTTTGGAAAGTCCCGTTGATTTTGGTGCCAAAACAAACTCCCATTGAC
GTCAATGGGGTGGAGACTTGGAAATCCCCGTGAGTCAAACCGCTATCCACGCCCATTGATGTACTGCCAA
AACCGCATCAGCATGGTAATAGCGATGACTAATACGTAGATGTACTGCCAAGTAGGAAAGTCCCATAAGG
TCATGTACTGGGCATAATGCCAGGCGGGCCATTTACCGTCATTGACGTCAATAGGGGGCGTACTTGGCAT
ATGATACACTTGATGTACTGCCAAGTGGGCAGTTTACCGTAAATACTCCACCCATTGACGTCAATGGAAA
GTCCCTATTGGCGTTACTATGGGAACATACGTCATTATTGACGTCAATGGGCGGGGGTCGTTGGGCGGTC
AGCCAGGCGGGCCATTTACCGTAAGTTATGTAACGCGGAACTCCATATATGGGCTATGAACTAATGACCC
CGTAATTGATTACTAGATCTGGCTACACTCGATCAGCAGTTAGATAATAAAATCGCTATCCATCGAAGAT
GGATGTGTGTTGGTTTTTTGTGTGTGTAACGCAACGATTGATAGCATAACCCCTTGGGGCCTCTAAACGG
GTCTTGAGGGGTTTTTTGAATTGAGAGGTAGCTGAAGCTGCTGTTATGACCACTAGAGGGAAGAAGATAC
CTGTGGAGCTAATGGTCCAAGATGTCGGGAGCCGCGATCGCTGCCAAAAAGGTAAGCTGACGATAGCTGA
CGAGATTCGATGCCCGACGAGCAAATGAGCGCCACGGCTGTTCGCGTAAGCTCGAAACGACGGAGATTCG
ATAGAGCCAGAGTCGAGTTTAAACGATTCGGGATCTTAAGGATAAATTTCTGGTAAGGAGGACACGTATG
GAAGTGGGCAAGTTGGGGAAGCCGTATCCGTTGCTGAATCTGGCATATGTGGGAGTATAAGACGCGCAGC
GTCGCATCAGGCATTTTTTTCTGCGCCAATGCACCTAGAATCGGTTACCAATGCTTAATCAGTGAGGCAC
CTATCTCAGCGATCTGTCTATTTCGTTCATCCATAGTTGCCTGACTCCCCGTCGTGTAGATAACTACGAT
ACGGGAGGGCTTACCATCTGGCCCCAGTGCTGCAATGATACCGCGAGACCCACGCTCACCGGCTCCAGAT
TTATCAGCAATAAACCAGCCAGCCGGAAGGGCCGAGCGCAGAAGTGGTCCTGCAACTTTATCCGCCTCCA
TCCAGTCTATCAACTGTTGCCGGGAAGCTAGAGTAAGTAGTTCGCCAGTTAATAGTTTACGCAAGGTTGT
TGCCATTGCTACAGGCATCGTGGTGTCACGCTCGTCGTTTGGTATGGCTTCATTCAGCTCCGGTTCCCAA
CGATCAAGGCGAGTTACATGATCCCCCATGTTGTGCAAAAAAGCGGTTAGCTCCTTCGGTCCTCCAATCG
TTGTCAGAAGTAAGTTGGCCGCAGTGTTATCACTCATGGTTATGGCAGCACTGCATAATTCTCTTACTGT
CATGCCATCCGTAAGATGCTTTTCTGTGACTGGTGAATACTCAACCAAGTCATTCTGAGAATAGTGTATG
CGGCGACCGAGTTGCTCTTGCCCGGCGTCAATACGGGATAATACCGCGCCACATAGCAGAACTTTAAAAG
TGCTCATCATTGGAAAGCGTTCTTCGGGGCGAAAACTCTCAAGGATCTTACCGCTGTTGAGATCCAGTTC
GATGTAACCCACTCGCGCACCCAACTGATCTTCAGCATCTTTTACTTTCACCAGCGTTTCTGGGTGAGCA
AAAACAGGAAGGCAAAATGCCGCAAAAAAGGGAATAAGGGCGACACGGAAATGTTGAATACTCATGCGAA
AGCCTCCTGCTGATCCTGTCTCTTGATAGATGTTTGCAAAAGCTAGGACTCGATTATACGTTGACCGATC
AGACTATCAATATCTAGGTTTAAACAGATCGGTACGCTGCCGTGACCAGGCTTGAGTACAATATCTGACG
ATTGGACTTCCTGGGTCCCAAGCTGGATTCCGACTGGCTGACTGCCAAGCAACGATATGGATCGTCGAGA
CTCGCACTGAGAGGATCGTTCTCGGTACACCAGGCGCGCCCCGATTTCGATATTCCTCGGATCTCGGATA
GATCGGGATTGAGGATGTAGGTTGAACTTCTCTCGGGTGATCCCGATCTCGGATATTCGGGATTGGAGTA
ATACCTGGCGATAGGCGCTGCCAAGCAATAGCCAAGGCGCAAGGCCGGCCAAGAGACTTGCGATAGTTCG
TTCGAGAGGTAGCCTGCAAGATGGATCGGACGAAAGGTTTGAAGATTTTCCGACGAGGGCCTTGGAGAGT
TCGGAAATTTAAATGCAACTATGGATGAACGAAATAGACAGATCGCTGAGATAGGTGCCTCACTGATTAA
GCATTGGTAACTGTCAGACCAAGTTTACTCATATATACTTTAGATTGATTTAAAACTTCATTTTTAATTT
AAAAGGATCTAGGTGAAGATCCTTTTTGATAATCTCATGACCAAAATCCCTTAACGTGAGTTTTCGTTCC
ACTGAGCGTCAGACCCCGTAGAAAAGATCAAAGGATCTTCTTGAGATCCTTTTTTTCTGCGCGTAATCTG
CTGCTTGCAAACAAAAAAACCACCGCTACCAGCGGTGGTTTGTTTGCCGGATCAAGAGCTACCAACTCTT
TTTCCGAAGGTAACTGGCTTCAGCAGAGCGCAGATACCAAATACTGTTCTTCTAGTGTAGCCGTAGTTAG
GCCACCACTTCAAGAACTCTGTAGCACCGCCTACATACCTCGCTCTGCTAATCCTGTTACCAGTGGCTGC
TGCCAGTGGCGATAAGTCGTGTCTTACCGGGTTGGACTCAAGACGATAGTTACCGGATAAGGCGCAGCGG
TCGGGCTGAACGGGGGGTTCGTGCACACAGCCCAGCTTGGAGCGAACGACCTACACCGAACTGAGATACC
TACAGCGTGAGCTATGAGAAAGCGCCACGCTTCCCGAAGGGAGAAAGGCGGACAGGTATCCGGTAAGCGG
CAGGGTCGGAACAGGAGAGCGCACGAGGGAGCTTCCAGGGGGAAACGCCTGGTATCTTTATAGTCCTGTC
GGGTTTCGCCACCTCTGACTTGAGCGTCGATTTTTGTGATGCTCGTCAGGGGGGCGGAGCCTATGGAAAA
ACGCCAGCAACGCGGCCTTTTTACGGTTCCTGGCCTTTTGCTGGCCTTTTGCTCACATGATTTAAATGAA
ACTCGTAATCGGAGAACGGGTGCAATAGCAAGGACCAGATCGAACTTGACTGACGCAATTCTGAGCGTAG
TCGAAACCCAGACAAGTCGATCTCGCCAAGTAGCTGACTTGACTGGTTAATTAACCATAGAGCCCACCGC
ATCCCCAGCATGCCTGCTATTGTCTTCCCAATCCTCCCCCTTGCTGTCCTGCCCCACCCCACCCCCCAGA
ATAGAATGACACCTACTCAGACAATGCGATGCAATTTCCTCATTTTATTAGGAAAGGACAGTGGGAGTGG
CACCTTCCAGGGTCAAGGAAGGCACGGGGGAGGGGCAAACAACAGATGGCTGGCAACTAGAAGGCACAGG
GCTTACATACTAGAAGAACTCGTCAAGAAGGCGATAGAAGGCGATGCGCTGCGAATCGGGAGCGGCGATA
CCGTAAAGCACGAGGAAGCGGTCAGCCCATTCGCCGCCAAGCTCTTCAGCAATATCACGGGTAGCCAACG
CTATGTCCTGATAGCGGTCCGCCACACCCAGCCGGCCACAGTCGATGAATCCAGAAAAGCGGCCATTTTC
CACCATGATATTCGGCAAGCAGGCATCGCCGTGGGTCACGACGAGATCCTCGCCGTCGGGCATCCGCGCC
TTGAGCCTGGCGAACAGTTCGGCTGGCGCGAGCCCCTGATGCTCTTCGTCCAGATCATCCTGATCGACAA
GACCGGCTTCCATCCGAGTACGTGCTCGCTCGATGCGATGTTTCGCTTGGTGGTCGAATGGGCAGGTAGC
CGGATCAAGCGTATGCAGCCGCCGCATTGCATCAGCCATGATGGATACTTTCTCGGCAGGAGCAAGGTGA
GATGACAGGAGATCCTGCCCCGGCACTTCGCCCAATAGCAGCCAGTCCCTTCCCGCTTCAGTGACAACGT
CGAGCACAGCTGCGCAAGGAACGCCCGTCGTGGCCAGCCACGATAGCCGCGCTGCCTCGTCCTGGAGTTC
ATTCAGGGCACCGGACAGGTCGGTCTTGACAAAAAGAACCGGGCGCCCCTGCGCTGACAGCCGGAACACG
GCGGCATCAGAGCAGCCGATTGTCTGTTGTGCCCAGTCATAGCCGAATAGCCTCTCCACCCAAGCGGCGG
GAGAACCTGCGTGCAATCCATCTTGTTCAATCATGTTGGCTACCTCCTTTGCAAAAGCCTAGGCCTCCAA
AAAAGCCTCCTCACTACTTCTGGAATAGCTCAGAGGCCGAGGCGGCCTCGGCCTCTGCATAAATAAAAAA
AATTAGTCAGCGATGGGGCGGAGAATGGGCGGAACTGGGCGGAGTTAGGGGCGGGATGGGCGGAGTTAGG
GGCGGGACTATGGTTGCTGACTAATTGAGATGCAGATCGCTTAATTAAGTTTCGATAGCCCAAGGTAACC
AATGAGATTAGGGAGGGAAGAAAGTTTGATGAACTACTTCTGACCCCTAGTGGTGTCCAGAAAAGACCAT
TAAAGGAATGTCTTGATCGAAATCGAGAGATCGCCTGCAGGATAGCTGACGACCTTAAGGATAAATTTCT
GGTAAGGAGGACACGTATGGAAGTGGGCAAGTTGGGGAAGCCGTATCCGTTGCTGAATCTGGCATATGTG
GGAGTATAAGACGCGCAGCGTCGCATCAGGCATTTTTTTCTGCGCCAATGCCGGTAGATAGCAATCCGGC
CCGAGGGGCACAAAAAACCCCTCAAGACCCGTTTAGAGGCCCCAAGGGGTTATGCTACGATACCGATAGA
GATGGGCCAATACCACATTTGTAGAGGTTTTACTTGCTTTAAAAAACCTCCCACACCTCCCCCTGAACCT
GAAACATAAAATGAATGCAATTGTTGTTGTTAACTTGTTTATTGCAGCTTATAATGGTTACAAATAAAGC
AATAGCATCACAAATTTCACAAATAAAGCATTTTTTTCACTGCATTCTAGTTGTGGTTTGTCCAAACTCA
TCAATGTATCTTATCATGTCTGTGAGCTGAAGGTACGCTGTATCTCAGTCAGTCAAGCTAGACAGGCGGG
GAGGCGGCCCAAAGGGAGATCCGACTCGTCTGAGGGCGAAGGCGAAGACGCGGAAGAGGCCGCAGAGCCG
GCAGCAGGCCGCGGGAAGGAAGGTCCGCTGGATTGAGGGCCGAAGGGACGTAGCAGAAGGACGTCCCGCG
CAGAATCCAGGTGGCAACACAGGCGAGCAGCCATGGAAAGGACGTCAGCTTCCCCGACAACACCACGGAA
TTGTCAGTGCCCAACAGCCGAGCCCCTGTCCAGCAGCGGGCAAGGCAGGCGGCGATGAGTTCCGCCGTGG
CAATAGGGAGGGGGAAAGCGAAAGTCCCGGAAAGGAGCTGACAGGTGGTGGCAATGCCCCAACCAGTGGG
GGTTGCGTCAGCAAACACAGTGCACACCACGCCACGTTGCCTGACAACGGGCCACAACTCCTCATAAAGA
GACAGCAACCAGGATTTATACAAGGAGGAGAAAATGAAAGCCATACGGGAAGCAATAGCATGATACAAAG
GCATTAAAGCAGCGTATCCACATAGCGTAAAAGGAGCAACATAGTTAAGAATACCAGTCAATCTTTCACA
AATTTTGTAATCCAGAGGTTGATTAGGCCTGCGGATCCAGAAATCGATTGTATCAGTCAGTCAGTGCAGG
AGGAGACAACTTCTAGAGGATCCTTTATTTACAACAAGATCCGCAACTGCAACATCCTTTCAAGCAGGAA
CAACAGCTAGTCATACAGCACAACATAATTGTGACCATAACGATAGCTATAAGTCCGGCGATAAAGCCCA
ACCAAATGTACCAGGGCCATTTAATATATTGTTCGTATTTGCCCAGTTCTTGCAAGTCGATCAAAGATTC
ATTCAAGTTCTTGGCGACCTCATTAAGGCGATCAATCTCTTTCTGAATGTTGACGACACTTGCATTTATT
CCTGATATGTCCCCGAGATCAACATCGGGTGAAGTATGATTCTTAAAGTATTTATCCAATTCCTCTTTGA
AGCTATCCAACTCGGGTTGCAGGGGATCATATACCGTGTTGTTCACGATCCCAATGACCACATCACAGTT
GCCTGAGACAAATGTATTGTCAGTGGTTATGATTTGGGGTTCATAGAAATTCCTTTGGGTCACAAACCAA
TGCGTGCCATTACTGACGAAAACGCCTTCCCTGGGAAAGTGCGCTTTGCCATCGTGACAGATTGCTGGAG
CTGTCGTAAAGTTCTTCTCTTGAGCAGGGACATAAGTGACGTGGAGAAAGACCACTCCATGTGGGGCGGA
TTGGGGGAAGGACATCAAGTGATAGCCCTTGCCACAAAAGTCAACCCGTTTGGACTGCCCGAGCACGCAC
TCTGACATTTTAGTGGCGGCCAGGTTGGCGCTTGCTCGTATCTCAGCAGCCCGGATCAACTGTTGTGTCA
CATAAGTTTGGAGTGACTGGAGCCTGCCTGTGATGAGCCGATCAATTTGCACCTCGGCTTCCACCTTATC
AAGTCTGGACAATATGTCGTTGAGGACGCTGGAGATTGCGCCGAAGTTAGAACTCAGTTGCTTCACGAGG
GTATTCAGGGCCTGGGCGTTTTGATTCACAACATCTTGGAGTTTGCCGAGGGCGGACGCTGTGCTTGACA
GTGAATCTTGGATCTTGCCAATCGCGCTGTTAAATTGATTAGCGATCAGCTTCTGATTTTCATACAATAC
ATTTTGCGTGACACCAATCCCATTGAATCTGTAAGCCATTTGCATAGCGAAAGGTATTTGAAGGGCCGCA
CCCGCGCCAAAAGTCCAGCCGGATGTAATGGTTCCTGCCAACAATGCTGATGTATACTGTGCAATCATCT
CATCAGTGAGCAGAGGGGGCAGAACTGTCAACCCATTGAATTTTTGAGCACAGATAAGGTCGCGGGCCGC
AATGTCTCCCAAACAATCCCCATACTGCTTAATGAAACCCGCGTCAGCCAACGTAACTTTGTTGAACAGC
AGATCCTCGATAAAGCTGCGTTTTGAAGGCTTAGATGGGTCTGGCAGTATTTGGCTAAAATTAAACCCGC
CAAAATCTTTGATTGGCGGCGTTTTGTATATTTGCTTTACTTGTGCGAACACCTCTTGGGTATTCTTGTC
TTGTTCGACCGCAATTCCGGTCAATGCTCGGTTGAGTTGAGTACAGAAAGACCCGTATTGAAGCAAGAGG
TTGCTACACTCGGTGGAATCCCCACAGATATACATCGTACAGTCTACGCTCGTCTTAGTCATGCTGACGG
GCAAGATTTCCGTGGTAACGCTAATGGTAAAGTTAGTTGGGATTGCGATGGAATTGTTTGAATAAGCCAC
GGAGTTCTCAGCCCCGAGACTCATGGTATAGGCGATTATGGACTGGCTGGCTACTGAGCGAGCGCGCCGT
GGTGAGTTCGTTTGAGTTTGATAAGACGCACAGATTCCTGCCCCAATAGGAATATCACATTCGTATGAAT
TATTGACATGCTCAGCGCCAATGAGACAACCCGCTCTAGTTTGAAAGACATTGGAACCTGTTGAGTAGAC
TCTCCAGGTGGGTGTCAGTTGGTCGGCGTGTATCGCCACAGGGACTTCGGTACAGTTGACATCTTGATAC
AGGACAGCCACTTGGTTGGATGTGTTCGTTCCGGGAGTTATCACGCTGACCCCGCCGAAGCTACAGGGTG
TTATATCGAGGATTTCCAGTGTTTGCGGATCGCGGACGGCATCTGTGGTATCGGCAATGTCTCTACCAAA
TTGTTGAAAAGGGAGAAATTTCTTGTTTGATTCTGTCAGCACCCCTGTTCCGGTGAGCCCATTAAAGTTG
AAGTTCACACATTTATTCTTCACCAGGTTAGTGCTTTTCTTCGGTCCGCAAACTGTAGCTGATGCGTGGA
GCAGCTCAAAGCTCAAGACTACCACCCGATATGGTTGATAGCCCACCCCATTTGTTGGTTGAAATCCGTA
TGATTGAAGGGGAAAATAACAGTTAAACCCTTCCACTCCATTACATGGGGTGCTGCCAGCTTGATAAATT
TCGGTGGAGATGTCACGTTCAAAGGGCTTCAGATTTGACTTGCGAAACAGGCGGTAAAGATAATTATAGT
TGCCGCCGACTTTTGAATCGAGATTATTGGAGTTCCATGCTATAACGCAGCCGGTGAAGTCATCCGGCAA
CTTATAATTATAGTCTGCTATCTTTCCGGTTTGCCCCGGTGCAATCTGTCGGACTTCGTCGCCGCGTATG
ACGAAAGAATCTGCGTAAACGTTGGTAAAACACAAGTCATTCAATTTCGTAGGGCTGACCCCATAACACT
TAAAAGTGCTGAATGATGCGCTATTATACAGGACACTATAATCTGCAACACAATTTGATATTCGCTTGCG
ATTCCAGGCATAAACTGATGCAAATCGAGTGGCATTAAATACTTCACCGAAAGGACACAAATTGGTGATG
TTAGGGAATCGAACAATGGATTCGGTGGGTTGGACGCGGAAGTTACTGGTTTGGTATATGCCTTTCTCAA
CTGTGAAGGACTTGAGTGTGCATTTAGTTTCGGACAGGGGATCGAGGGCACAGTCTACGGCATCGGTAAT
TGTTCCGTTTTCGTTATATTTGAGAAGAAAGGTGCGTGGTTGCAAATATCCCACATAGTAGGCTGCTGCG
CCCGCTGTCCAACCACTACTACTGTCGCCAGGCGTGAGGTAGCTTCGATGAAGGGCAAGAAGGGTTTGGA
ACCGGGTGATGTTGATGCCAATCGGCAAGTCCACGAGGGGTTCCAACGCGGAGAAGCCTTGAGGGAGATC
CCGAACCAGATTTATCGGGGTATGCTTGCTATAAATTTTGAAGTAGCCGTCTATATTCTTAAACACAAAT
TCGCGGAGATTCTTGAAGTTGCCTTGCTTCCCTTCAAGATCCATGAGAAATGGTTGGGAAACGTACTCAA
AAGTACAGTTGTTAGCGGAACTGTAAACGCGGAACTCTGACTCCATCCAAGACTTGTTATTCTTATGATA
ATAAACCCCGAGAAAGGGATCGTTACAAAATTGAAATTCACAGACTTTGATGACGACATTGGTGGCGTTG
TTCACAATGAGGAGAGACTGTGTCTTGGAGTCCAGGGTGGTGCCAAATATCCATCCCCGGATAATGTTGG
ACTTCTCCGTTGAGGCAAAGTATACGCCATCGTTAAATGGCAAGACGGGATTATCAAATCGTTTAGTTCC
GTTGGTGCCAGAAACGTGGATAGCATGGAACCAGGTGACATTTGAGAAGAATGGCAGGAAAAGGTCTTGA
GTAGAATGAAGGACACTGGACCTAAAGACTTTATCGGGATAGTATACTCCACGAGTAAAAGAGTTCGTGT
AAGCGGGTGGGAGCTGCGTTCTAGTTGTGAGGTTCACGCATTGGGAAGAAACGAGGGGCAGGAGAACGAG
GAACACAAACATGGCGGCCGCCTTTGCCAAAGTGATGGGCCAGCACACAGACCAGCACGTTGCCCAGGAG
CTGTGGGAGGAAGATAAGAGGTATGAACATGATTAGCAAAAGGGCCTAGCTTGGACTCAGAATAATCCAG
CCTTATCCCAACCATAAAATAAAAGCAGAATGGTAGCTGGATTGTAGCTGCTATTAGCAATATGAAACCT
CTTACATCAGTTACAATTTATATGCAGAAATATTTATATGCAGAAATATTGCTATTGCCTTAACCCAGAA
ATTATCACTGTTATTCTTTAGAATGGTGCAAAGAGGCATGATACATTGTATCATTATTGCCCTGAAAGAA
AGAGATTAGGGAAAGTATTAGAAATAAGATAAACAAAAAAGTATATTAAAAGAAGAAAGCATTTTTTAAA
ATTACAAATGCAAAATTACCCTGATTTGGTCA
